Addgene plasmid #89872: pCMV-CB1R-V2tail-TevN-BLITz1-TetR-VP16
Purpose: expresses CB1R-iTango component in mammalian cells
Depositing lab: Hyungbae Kwon. Depositing organization: Max Planck Florida Institute. Publication: Temporally precise labeling and control of neuromodulatory circuits in the mammalian brain. Lee D, Creed M, Jung K, Stefanelli T, Wendler DJ, Oh WC, Mignocchi NL, Luscher C, Kwon HB. Nat Methods. 2017 May;14(5):495-503. doi: 10.1038/nmeth.4234. Epub 2017 Apr 3. PubMed 28369042.
Backbone
  Vector backbone: pSyc 181 P2A
  Total vector size (bp): 7521
  Vector type: Mammalian Expression
Growth in bacteria
  Bacterial resistance: Ampicillin, 100 μg/mL
  Growth temperature: 37°C
  Growth strain: DH5alpha
  Copy number: High Copy
Gene/Insert
  Gene/Insert name: CB1R-V2tail-TevN-BLITz1-TetR-VP16
  Species: Synthetic
  Insert size (bp): 3459
  Promoter: CMV
  Cloning method: Restriction Enzyme; 5′ cloning site HindIII (not destroyed); 3′ cloning site NheI (not destroyed)
  Sequencing primers: 5′ CGC AAA TGG GCG GTA GGC GTG; 3′ CAG GAA ACA GCT ATG ACC
Terms and licenses: Academic/Nonprofit Terms; Industry Terms: Not Available to Industry
How to cite: pCMV-CB1R-V2tail-TevN-BLITz1-TetR-VP16 was a gift from Hyungbae Kwon (Addgene plasmid # 89872 ; http://n2t.net/addgene:89872 ; RRID:Addgene_89872)
