[The description below was written by a language model from this plasmid's Addgene catalogue record and pLannotate feature annotations shown in this document.]
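Description:
pCMV-CB1R-V2tail-TevN-BLITz1-TetR-VP16 is a mammalian expression plasmid built on the pSyc 181 P2A backbone that encodes one component of the CB1R-iTango system. It is maintained in E. coli as a high-copy plasmid through a ColE1/pUC-type origin and selected with ampicillin via the β-lactamase gene. An f1 origin and remnants of lac and lacZα cloning sequences, along with T7 and T3 promoters, are also present in the backbone. The catalogue lists a total size of 7521 bp, while the sequenced record is 7482 nt.

The roughly 3.5 kb synthetic insert, cloned between HindIII and NheI, is a single fusion open reading frame. The record names its promoter as CMV, and the annotation identifies it as the simian CMV IE94 enhancer/promoter. An SV40 polyadenylation signal lies downstream, annotated on the opposite strand to the insert. The feature table shows a short FLAG-type epitope fragment at the N-terminus. This is followed by the human cannabinoid receptor 1 (CNR1) coding sequence and an unannotated stretch that corresponds by name to the V2 tail. Next come a fragment of TEV protease (TevN, the N-terminal half), a segment annotated as miniSOG, and TetR fused to the VP16 activation domain. The miniSOG match most likely reflects a LOV-type light-sensing domain within the BLITz1 module, though the record does not define that module.

The arrangement suggests a Tango-style design in which a tethered TetR-VP16 transactivator is released from the receptor by reconstituted TEV protease. Release would depend on both receptor activation and light, and would then drive a tetO-controlled reporter. The partner components are not part of this plasmid. The associated publication concerns temporally precise labelling and control of neuromodulatory circuits in the mammalian brain.
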