Features (pLannotate 1.2.2; 19 found; start..end, strand, type, name):
     49..69      +  CDS            3xFLAG (fragment): three tandem FLAG® epitope tags
     82..1497    +  CDS            CNR1: CNR1_HUMAN - Also known as CNR. Experimental evidence at protein level: Swiss-Prot protein existence level 1. [Isoform 3]: Only binds 2-AG with high affinity. Contrary to its effect on isoform 1, 2-AG behaves as an inverse agonist on isoform 3 in assays measuring GTP binding to membranes. From Homo sapiens (Human).
   1649..1999    +  CDS            POLG_TEV (fragment): Experimental evidence at protein level: Swiss-Prot protein existence level 1. [Nuclear inclusion protein A]: has RNA-binding and proteolytic activities. From Tobacco etch virus (TEV).
   2048..2365    +  CDS            miniSOG: miniSOG is a basic (constitutively fluorescent) cyan fluorescent protein published in 2011, derived from Arabidopsis thaliana. It requires the cofactor flavin for fluorescence.
   2459..3075    +  CDS            TetR (fragment): tetracycline repressor TetR; tetR from transposon Tn10; TetR binds to the tetracycline operator tetO to inhibit transcription. This inhibition can be relieved by adding tetracycline or doxycycline.
   3227..3460    +  CDS            VP16 AD: transcriptional activation domain of herpes simplex virus protein VP16 (Triezenberg et al., 1988; Cousens et al., 1989); UL48
   3473..3491    -  promoter       T7 promoter: promoter for bacteriophage T7 RNA polymerase
   3496..3630    -  polyA_signal   SV40 poly(A) signal: SV40 polyadenylation signal
   3743..3761    -  promoter       T3 promoter: promoter for bacteriophage T3 RNA polymerase
   3806..3822    -  protein_bind   lac operator: The lac repressor binds to the lac operator to inhibit transcription in E. coli. This inhibition can be relieved by adding lactose or isopropyl-β-D-thiogalactopyranoside (IPTG). lac repressor encoded by lacI
   3830..3860    -  promoter       lac promoter: promoter for the E. coli lac operon
   3875..3896    -  protein_bind   CAP binding site: CAP binding activates transcription in the presence of cAMP. E. coli catabolite activator protein
   3909..4001    -  CDS            lacI (fragment): lac repressor; lacI; The lac repressor binds to the lac operator to inhibit transcription in E. coli. This inhibition can be relieved by adding lactose or isopropyl-β-D-thiogalactopyranoside (IPTG).
   4183..4771    -  rep_origin     ori: high-copy-number ColE1/pMB1/pBR322/pUC origin of replication
   4942..5802    -  CDS            AmpR: β-lactamase; bla; confers resistance to ampicillin, carbenicillin, and related antibiotics
   5803..5907    -  promoter       AmpR promoter: bla
   5960..6388    -  rep_origin     f1 ori (sequence partly withheld): f1 bacteriophage origin of replication; arrow indicates direction of (+) strand synthesis
   6393..6459    -  CDS            lacZα (fragment): LacZα fragment of β-galactosidase; lacZ fragment
   6466..7443    +  promoter       CMV IE94 promoter: enhancer/promoter region of simian cytomegalovirus major immediate early transcription unit IE94
>Addgene plasmid #89872 | pCMV-CB1R-V2tail-TevN-BLITz1-TetR-VP16 | addgene full sequence | sequence record 177101 | Addgene NGS Result
ATGAAGACGATCATCGCCCTGAGCTACATCTTCTGCCTGGTATTCGCCGACTACAAGGACGATGATGACG
CCAGCATCGATATGAAGAGCATTTTGGATGGGCTCGCTGATACCACATTCCGGACAATTACAACTGATCT
GCTGTACGTGGGTTCAAACGATATTCAGTATGAGGACATAAAAGGCGATATGGCCTCTAAACTGGGCTAT
TTCCCACAGAAGTTCCCTCTCACCAGCTTCCGCGGTAGCCCTTTTCAGGAGAAAATGACTGCGGGAGACA
ATCCTCAGCTCGTCCCCGCAGACCAGGTGAACATTACTGAATTTTACAACAAGAGTTTGAGCAGCTTTAA
GGAGAACGAGGAGAACATACAGTGCGGAGAAAACTTTATGGACATTGAGTGCTTTATGGTGCTGAATCCC
AGTCAGCAGCTGGCTATAGCGGTGCTGTCCCTGACCCTTGGGACTTTCACGGTCTTGGAGAATCTGCTGG
TGCTGTGCGTCATCTTGCACAGCCGGTCACTGCGGTGTCGGCCAAGTTATCACTTTATTGGCTCACTCGC
TGTCGCTGATCTCCTGGGCTCCGTGATTTTCGTTTATTCATTCATCGACTTCCATGTCTTCCACCGGAAA
GACTCACGGAACGTTTTTCTTTTCAAGCTTGGAGGCGTTACGGCCAGTTTTACTGCTAGCGTAGGAAGCC
TGTTCCTGACTGCGATCGACCGATACATCAGCATCCATAGACCACTCGCTTATAAGCGGATTGTAACACG
CCCAAAGGCCGTGGTCGCCTTTTGCTTGATGTGGACGATTGCCATCGTCATCGCCGTGCTGCCACTGCTC
GGGTGGAACTGCGAAAAGTTGCAGTCCGTGTGCAGTGACATCTTCCCCCATATCGACGAGACCTACCTCA
TGTTCTGGATTGGCGTAACAAGCGTTCTGTTGCTGTTTATTGTCTACGCTTACATGTACATTCTGTGGAA
GGCCCATAGTCACGCGGTCCGCATGATCCAGCGCGGTACCCAGAAGTCAATAATTATTCACACATCTGAA
GACGGCAAAGTACAGGTCACAAGACCGGACCAGGCTCGGATGGACATCAGGCTTGCTAAGACACTGGTGT
TGATACTGGTGGTGCTGATTATCTGCTGGGGACCTCTCCTCGCTATTATGGTGTACGACGTGTTCGGCAA
GATGAATAAGTTGATCAAGACCGTATTTGCCTTCTGTTCTATGCTGTGCCTGCTTAATAGTACTGTGAAC
CCCATCATCTACGCCCTGCGCTCTAAAGACTTGCGCCACGCCTTCCGGTCCATGTTTCCCTCCTGTGAGG
GTACCGCACAGCCCCTCGACAACTCCATGGGGGATAGCGATTGCCTTCACAAGCATGCAAACAACGCAGC
ATCCGTCCACAGGGCGGCCGAGAGTTGCATCAAGTCTACCGTTAAAATCGCTAAAGTTACTATGTCAGTC
AGCACTGACACATCTGCCGAAGCTCTGATCGATACCGGTGGACGCACCCCACCCAGCCTGGGTCCCCAAG
ATGAGTCCTGCACCACCGCCAGCTCCTCCCTGGCCAAGGACACTTCATCGACMCTCCTCCCTGGCCAAGG
ACACTTCATCGACCGGTGGCTCTGGAGGTCTCGAGATGGGCGAGAGCCTGTTCAAGGGACCTAGGGACTA
CAACCCTATCAGTAGCACAATTTGTCACCTGACCAACGAGAGTGATGGCCACACAACAAGCCTGTACGGC
ATCGGGTTCGGACCCTTTATCATCACCAACAAGCACCTGTTCAGGCGGAATAATGGCACTCTGCTGGTGC
AGAGCCTGCACGGGGTGTTCAAAGTGAAGAACACAACCACTCTGCAGCAGCACCTGATCGATGGGCGGGA
TATGATCATCATTAGGATGCCCAAGGACTTCCCCCCTTTTCCTCAGAAACTGAAGTTCCGAGAGCCCCAG
AGAGAGGAGAGAATCTGTCTGGTGACCACAAACTTTCAGGAGCTCGGTAGTGGTAGTGGGGAGTTTCTGG
CAACCACACTGGAACGGATCGAGAAAAATTTCGTGATTACTGATCCGAGACTGCCTGACAACCCAATCAT
TTTTGCGAGCGATTCCTTCCTGCAGCTGACAGAATATTCTCGGGAAGAGATCCTGGGGCGCAATTGCCGT
TTTCTGCAGGGACCCGAGACAGACCGTGCCACTGTTCGGAAAATCAGAGATGCTATTGACAACCAGACTG
AAGTGACCGTTCAGCTGATCAATTATACCAAGAGCGGCAAGAAGTTCTGGAACGTGTTCCACCTGCAGCC
GATGCGCGATTATAAGGGCGACGTCCAGTACTTCATTGGCGTGCAGCTGGATGGCACCGAACGTCTTCAT
GGCGCCGCTGAGCGTGAGGCGGTCTGCCTGATCAAAAAGACAGCCTTTCAGATTGCTGAGAACCTGTACT
TCCAGGGCTCTAGATTAGATAAAAGTAAAGTGATTAACAGCGCATTAGAGCTGCTTAATGAGGTCGGAAT
CGAAGGTTTAACAACCCGTAAACTCGCCCAGAAGCTAGGTGTAGAGCAGCCTACATTGTATTGGCATGTA
AAAAATAAGCGGGCTTTGCTCGACGCCTTAGCCATTGAGATGTTAGATAGGCACCATACTCACTTTTGCC
CTTTAGAAGGGGAAAGCTGGCAAGATTTTTTACGTAATAACGCTAAAAGTTTTAGATGTGCTTTACTAAG
TCATCGCGATGGAGCAAAAGTACATTTAGGTACACGGCCTACAGAAAAACAGTATGAAACTCTCGAAAAT
CAATTAGCCTTTTTATGCCAACAAGGTTTTTCACTAGAGAATGCATTATATGCACTCAGCGCTGTGGGGC
ATTTTACTTTAGGTTGCGTATTGGAAGATCAAGAGCATCAAGTCGCTAAAGAAGAAAGGGAAACACCTAC
TACTGATAGTATGCCGCCATTATTACGACAAGCTATCGAATTATTTGATCACCAAGGTGCAGAGCCAGCC
TTCTTATTCGGCCTTGAATTGATCATATGCGGATTAGAAAAACAACTTAAATGTGAAAGTGGGTCCGCGT
ACAGCCGCGCGCGTACGAAAAACAATTACGGGTCTACCATCGAGGGCCTGCTCGATCTCCCGGACGACGA
CGCCCCCGAAGAGGCGGGGCTGGCGGCTCCGCGCCTGTCCTTTCTCCCCGCGGGACACACGCGCAGACTG
TCGACGGCCCCCCCGACCGATGTCAGCCTGGGGGACGAGCTCCACTTAGACGGCGAGGACGTGGCGATGG
CGCATGCCGACGCGCTAGACGATTTCGATCTGGACATGTTGGGGGACGGGGATTCCCCGGGTCCGGGATT
TACCCCCCACGACTCCGCCCCCTACGGCGCTCTGGATATGGCCGACTTCGAGTTTGAGCAGATGTTTACC
GATGCCCTTGGAATTGACGAGTACGGTGGGTAGGCTAGCCTCCCTATAGTGAGTCGTATTACGTAGATCC
AGACATGATAAGATACATTGATGAGTTTGGACAAACCACAACTAGAATGCAGTGAAAAAAATGCTTTATT
TGTGAAATTTGTGATGCTATTGCTTTATTTGTAACCATTATAAGCTGCAATAAACAAGTTAACAACAACA
ATTGCATTCATTTTATGTTTCAGGTTCAGGGGGAGGTGTGGGAGGTTTTTTAATTCGCGTCCGCGGCGCC
AATGCATTGGGCCCGGTACCCAGCTTTTGTTCCCTTTAGTGAGGGTTAATTGCGCGCTTGGCGTAATCAT
GGTCATAGCTGTTTCCTGTGTGAAATTGTTATCCGCTCACAATTCCACACAACATACGAGCCGGGAGCAT
AAAGTGTAAAGCCTGGGGTGCCTAATGAGTGAGCTAACTCACATTAATTGCGTTGCGCTCACTGCCCGCT
TTCCAGTCGGGAAACCTGTCGTGCCAGCTGCATTAATGAATCGGCCAACGCGCGGGGAGAGGCGGTTTGC
GTATTGGGCGCTCTTCCGCTTCCTCGCTCACTGACTCGCTGCGCTCGGTCGTTCGGCTGCGGGAGCGGTA
TCAGCTCACTCAAAGGCGGTAATACGGTTATCCACAGAATCAGGGGATAACGCAGGAAAGAACATGTGAG
CAAAAGGCCAGCAAAAGGCCAGGAACCGTAAAAAGGCCGCGTTGCTGGCGTTTTTCCATAGGCTCCGCCC
CCCTGACGAGCATCACAAAAATCGACGCTCAAGTCAGAGGTGGCGAAACCCGACAGGACTATAAAGATAC
CAGGCGTTTCCCCCTGGAAGCTCCCTCGTGCGCTCTCCTGTTCCGACCCTGCCGCTTACCGGATACCTGT
CCGCCTTTCTCCCTTCGGGAAGCGTGGCGCTTTCTCATAGCTCACGCTGTAGGTATCTCAGTTCGGTGTA
GGTCGTTCGCTCCAAGCTGGGCTGTGTGCACGAACCCCCCGTTCAGCCCGACCGCTGCGCCTTATCCGGT
AACTATCGTCTTGAGTCCAACCCGGTAAGACACGACTTATCGCCACTGGCAGCAGCCACTGGTAACAGGA
TTAGCAGAGCGAGGTATGTAGGCGGTGCTACAGAGTTCTTGAAGTGGTGGCCTAACTACGGCTACACTAG
AAGAACAGTATTTGGTATCTGCGCTCTGCTGAAGCCAGTTACCTTCGGAAAAAGAGTTGGTAGCTCTTGA
TCCGGCAAACAAACCACCGCTGGTAGCGGTGGTTTTTTTGTTTGCAAGCAGCAGATTACGCGCAGAAAAA
AAGGATCTCAAGAAGATCCTTTGATCTTTTCTACGGGGTCTGACGCTCAGTGGAACGAAAACTCACGTTA
AGGGATTTTGGTCATGAGATTATCAAAAAGGATCTTCACCTAGATCCTTTTAAATTAAAAATGAAGTTTT
AAATCAATCTAAAGTATATATGAGTAAACTTGGTCTGACAGTTACCAATGCTTAATCAGTGAGGCACCTA
TCTCAGCGATCTGTCTATTTCGTTCATCCATAGTTGCCTGACTCCCCGTCGTGTAGATAACTACGATACG
GGAGGGCTTACCATCTGGCCCCAGTGCTGCAATGATACCGCGAGACCCACGCTCACCGGCTCCAGATTTA
TCAGCAATAAACCAGCCAGCCGGAAGGGCCGAGCGCAGAAGTGGTCCTGCAACTTTATCCGCCTCCATCC
AGTCTATTAATTGTTGCCGGGAAGCTAGAGTAAGTAGTTCGCCAGTTAATAGTTTGCGCAACGTTGTTGC
CATTGCTACAGGCATCGTGGTGTCACGCTCGTCGTTTGGTATGGCTTCATTCAGCTCCGGTTCCCAACGA
TCAAGGCGAGTTACATGATCCCCCATGTTGTGCAAAAAAGCGGTTAGCTCCTTCGGTCCTCCGATCGTTG
TCAGAAGTAAGTTGGCCGCAGTGTTATCACTCATGGTTATGGCAGCACTGCATAATTCTCTTACTGTCAT
GCCATCCGTAAGATGCTTTTCTGTGACTGGTGAGTACTCAACCAAGTCATTCTGAGAATAGTGTATGCGG
CGACCGAGTTGCTCTTGCCCGGCGTCAATACGGGATAATACCGCGCCACATAGCAGAACTTTAAAAGTGC
TCATCATTGGAAAACGTTCTTCGGGGCGAAAACTCTCAAGGATCTTACCGCTGTTGAGATCCAGTTCGAT
GTAACCCACTCGTGCACCCAACTGATCTTCAGCATCTTTTACTTTCACCAGCGTTTCTGGGTGAGCAAAA
ACAGGAAGGCAAAATGCCGCAAAAAAGGGAATAAGGGCGACACGGAAATGTTGAATACTCATACTCTTCC
TTTTTCAATATTATTGAAGCATTTATCAGGGTTATTGTCTCATGAGCGGATACATATTTGAATGTATTTA
GAAAAATAAACAAATAGGGGTTCCGCGCACATTTCCCCGAAAAGTGCCACCTAAATTGTAAGCGTTAATA
TTTTGTTAAAATTCGCGTTAAATTTTTGTTAAATCAGCTCATTTTTTAACCAATAGGCCGAAATCGGCAA
AATCCCTTATAAATCAAAAGAATAGACCGAGATAGGGT
[37 nt withheld, positions 6059-6095]
AAAGAACGTGGACTCCAACGTCAAAGG
[49 nt withheld, positions 6123-6171]
T
[91 nt withheld, positions 6173-6263]
G
[124 nt withheld, positions 6265-6388]
CCCATTCGCCATTCAGGCTGCGCAACTGTTGGGAAGGGCGATCGGTGCGGGCCTCTTCGCTATTACGCCA
GTCGACCGCCAATTCAATATGGCGTATATGGACTCATGCCAATTCAATATGGTGGATCTGGACCTGTGCC
AATTCAATATGGCGTATATGGACTCGTGCCAATTCAATATGGTGGATCTGGACCCCAGCCAATTCAATAT
GGCGGACTTGGCACCATGCCAATTCAATATGGCGGACCTGGCACTGTGCCAACTGGGGAGGGGTCTACTT
GGCACGGTGCCAAGTTTGAGGAGGGGTCTTGGCCCTGTGCCAAGTCCGCCATATTGAATTGGCATGGTGC
CAATAATGGCGGCCATATTGGCTATATGCCAGGATCAATATATAGGCAATATCCAATATGGCCCTATGCC
AATATGGCTATTGGCCAGGTTCAATACTATGTATTGGCCCTATGCCATATAGTATTCCATATATGGGTTT
TCCTATTGACGTAGATAGCCCCTCCCAATGGGCGGTCCCATATACCATATATGGGGCTTCCTAATACCGC
CCATAGCCACTCCCCCATTGACGTCAATGGTCTCTATATATGGTCTTTCCTATTGACGTCATATGGGCGG
TCCTATTGACGTATATGGCGCCTCCCCCATTGACGTCAATTACGGTAAATGGCCCGCCTGGCTCAATGCC
CATTGACGTCAATAGGACCACCCACCATTGACGTCAATGGGATGGCTCATTGCCCATTCATATCCGTTCT
CACGCCCCCTATTGACGTCAATGACGGTAAATGGCCCACTTGGCAGTACATCAATATCTATTAATAGTAA
CTTGGCAAGTACATTACTATTGGAAGTACGCCAGGGTACATTGGCAGTACTCCCATTGACGTCAATGGCG
GTAAATGGCCCGCGATGGCTGCCAAGTACATCCCCATTGACGTCAATGGGGAGGGGCAATGACGCAAATG
GGCGTTCCATTGACGTAAATGGGCGGTAGGCGTGCCTAATGGGAGGTCTATATAAGCAATGCTCGTTTAG
GGAACCGCCATTCTGCCTGGGGACGTCGGAGCAAGCTTGCCACC
